Addgene plasmid #111955: Hsh155 V783L
Purpose: This is a shuffle plasmid containing the HSH155 gene and the surrounding genomic regions. It bears a TRP marker for shuffle into a HSH155 deletion strain. It has the V783L mutation
Depositing lab: Aaron Hoskins. Depositing organization: University of Wisconsin, Madison. Publication: Functional Analysis of Hsh155/SF3b1 Interactions with the U2 snRNA/Branch Site Duplex. Carrocci TJ, Paulson JC, Hoskins AA. RNA. 2018 May 11. pii: rna.065664.118. doi: 10.1261/rna.065664.118. PubMed 29752352.
Backbone
  Vector backbone: pRS414
  Backbone manufacturer: ATCC
  Backbone size w/o insert (bp): 4788
  Total vector size (bp): 8124
  Vector type: Bacterial Expression, Yeast Expression
  Selectable markers: TRP1
Growth in bacteria
  Bacterial resistance: Ampicillin, 100 μg/mL
  Growth temperature: 37°C
  Growth strain: DH5alpha
  Copy number: Unknown
Gene/Insert
  Gene/Insert name: Hsh155 V783L
  Species: S. cerevisiae (budding yeast)
  Insert size (bp): 3339
  Mutation: V783L
Terms and licenses: Academic/Nonprofit Terms; Industry Terms: Not Available to Industry
How to cite: Hsh155 V783L was a gift from Aaron Hoskins (Addgene plasmid # 111955 ; http://n2t.net/addgene:111955 ; RRID:Addgene_111955)
