[The description below was written by a language model from this plasmid's Addgene catalogue record and pLannotate feature annotations shown in this document.]
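Description:
Hsh155 V783L is a yeast–E. coli shuttle plasmid built on the pRS414 backbone, a low-copy centromeric vector. In E. coli it replicates from a high-copy ColE1/pUC-type origin and is selected through the AmpR β-lactamase gene. In Saccharomyces cerevisiae it is maintained by a CEN6/ARS element, which supports stable segregation at roughly single-copy levels, and is selected by the TRP1 auxotrophic marker expressed from its own promoter. The backbone also carries an f1 origin for single-stranded DNA production, along with remnants of the lacZα cloning region (lac promoter, operator and CAP site). T7 and T3 phage promoters flank the insert.

The payload is a roughly 3.3 kb fragment of S. cerevisiae genomic DNA containing the HSH155 open reading frame and its surrounding regions. The feature table shows about 300 bp upstream of the coding sequence and downstream sequence extending into a small fragment of the neighbouring ABZ2 gene. No heterologous yeast promoter is annotated, so expression presumably depends on the native flanking regulatory sequences, although the record does not say so explicitly. HSH155 encodes the yeast homologue of SF3b1, a spliceosomal protein that contacts pre-mRNA on both sides of the branch site early in spliceosome assembly. This allele carries the V783L substitution.

The plasmid is intended for plasmid shuffling into an HSH155 deletion strain, where TRP1 selection allows the mutant copy to replace a wild-type copy as the sole source of the protein. The associated work concerns interactions between Hsh155/SF3b1 and the U2 snRNA/branch site duplex.
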