Features (pLannotate 1.2.2; 19 found; start..end, strand, type, name):
     10..28      +  promoter       T7 promoter: promoter for bacteriophage T7 RNA polymerase
    309..3221    +  CDS            HSH155: SF3B1_YEAST - Experimental evidence at protein level: Swiss-Prot protein existence level 1. Contacts pre-mRNA on both sides of the branch site early in spliceosome assembly. From Saccharomyces cerevisiae (strain ATCC 204508 / S288c) (Baker's yeast).
   3423..3476    +  CDS            ABZ2 (fragment): PABC_YEAST - Experimental evidence at protein level: Swiss-Prot protein existence level 1. Converts 4-amino-4-deoxychorismate into 4-aminobenzoate (PABA) and pyruvate. From Saccharomyces cerevisiae (strain ATCC 204508 / S288c) (Baker's yeast).
   3493..3511    -  promoter       T3 promoter: promoter for bacteriophage T3 RNA polymerase
   3556..3572    -  protein_bind   lac operator: The lac repressor binds to the lac operator to inhibit transcription in E. coli. This inhibition can be relieved by adding lactose or isopropyl-β-D-thiogalactopyranoside (IPTG). lac repressor encoded by lacI
   3580..3610    -  promoter       lac promoter: promoter for the E. coli lac operon
   3625..3646    -  protein_bind   CAP binding site: CAP binding activates transcription in the presence of cAMP. E. coli catabolite activator protein
   3659..3751    -  CDS            lacI (fragment): lac repressor; lacI; The lac repressor binds to the lac operator to inhibit transcription in E. coli. This inhibition can be relieved by adding lactose or isopropyl-β-D-thiogalactopyranoside (IPTG).
   3934..4522    -  rep_origin     ori: high-copy-number ColE1/pMB1/pBR322/pUC origin of replication
   4693..5553    -  CDS            AmpR: β-lactamase; bla; confers resistance to ampicillin, carbenicillin, and related antibiotics
   5554..5658    -  promoter       AmpR promoter: bla
   5695..6198    +  misc_feature   CEN/ARS: S. cerevisiae CEN6 centromere fused to an autonomously replicating sequence
   6266..6301    +  CDS            rop (fragment): Rop protein, which maintains plasmids at low copy number; rop
   6403..6452    +  misc_feature   bom (fragment): basis of mobility region from pBR322
   6590..6737    +  promoter       TRP1 promoter: S. cerevisiae TRP1
   6738..7412    +  CDS            TRP1: phosphoribosylanthranilate isomerase, required for tryptophan biosynthesis; S. cerevisiae TRP1; yeast auxotrophic marker
   7463..7514    +  misc_feature   bom (fragment): basis of mobility region from pBR322
   7542..7970    -  rep_origin     f1 ori (sequence partly withheld): f1 bacteriophage origin of replication; arrow indicates direction of (+) strand synthesis
   7974..2       -  CDS            lacZα (fragment) (across the origin): LacZα fragment of β-galactosidase; lacZ fragment
>Addgene plasmid #111955 | Hsh155 V783L | addgene full sequence | sequence record 213714 | Addgene NGS Result
GAGCGCGCGTAATACGACTCACTATAGGGCGAATTGGGTACCGGGCCCCCCCCTCGAGCATGTACTTTCC
GCCTAACTACCATCACCTGTCTTTATTTATTCCGCTGACAGATATGCACAACCAATTATCGTCTCTTGAA
AGCTTTTTAGACGTGATTGCTGTTATTTGGCACGTTGTTAGTATTTAAGCTTATTCGGGTTTGCATTGAT
ATTTGCCCGAGCAGAAATCTCCTTCTCGATGAGTTAGAACTGAAACATCTCTTCAATTACTTATACATAA
TAAACATAGAAAGCCAGGACCTGTCATCATGAGTCATCCGATTCAATTTGTAAACGCTAATAATAGCGAT
AAGAGCCACCAATTAGGCGGTCAATATTCTATTCCTCAGGATTTGAGGGAAAACCTGCAGAAAGAAGCTG
CACGTATTGGTGAGAACGAAAAAGATGTGCTACAGGAAAAAATGGAAACTAGGACAGTGCAAAATCGAGA
GGATTCATACCACAAAAGAAGGTTTGATATGAAGTTTGAGCCGGATTCCGATACACAAACTGTTACGTCT
TCAGAAAATACCCAAGACGCTGTCGTGCCAAGGAAAAGAAAATCTCGTTGGGATGTAAAAGGGTACGAGC
CACCTGATGAATCTTCAACAGCGGTCAAAGAAAACTCTGATAGTGCTTTGGTTAATGTAGAAGGAATCCA
TGATTTGATGTTTTTTAAACCTTCTGACCATAAATATTTCGCCGACGTTATATCCAAAAAACCCATAGAT
GAGTTAAATAAGGATGAAAAGAAAGAAAGAACCCTGTCGATGTTACTTCTGAAAATAAAAAATGGCAATA
CAGCGAGTAGGAGGACTTCTATGCGGATTTTAACCGATAAAGCTGTTACATTTGGTCCAGAAATGATATT
TAACCGCTTATTGCCCATATTACTAGACAGAAGTTTGGAAGACCAGGAAAGACATCTAATGATCAAGACC
ATAGATCGCGTCCTTTACCAGCTAGGAGATTTAACAAAACCTTACGTTCACAAAATACTTGTAGTAGCTG
CCCCATTGCTAATAGATGAAGATCCAATGGTTCGTTCAACAGGCCAGGAGATAATCACCAATCTGTCTAC
AGTCGCTGGCCTAAAAACCATTCTAACAGTAATGAGACCTGATATTGAGAATGAGGATGAGTATGTTAGA
AATGTAACTTCAAGAGCGGCGGCTGTGGTGGCAAAAGCCCTTGGTGTTAATCAATTGCTTCCTTTCATCA
ATGCAGCATGCCACTCACGGAAGTCTTGGAAAGCAAGGCATACTGGCATAAAAATTGTGCAGCAAATAGG
TATACTTTTGGGAATAGGTGTCTTGAATCATCTTACTGGGCTGATGAGTTGTATCAAAGACTGCCTAATG
GATGATCACGTTCCGGTGCGAATTGTTACAGCACATACTTTATCAACACTAGCAGAAAATTCTTATCCAT
ATGGTATCGAAGTTTTCAACGTTGTACTGGAGCCATTATGGAAGGGTATAAGAAGTCATCGTGGTAAAGT
GCTATCTTCTTTTTTAAAAGCTGTTGGATCTATGATCCCATTGATGGACCCAGAGTATGCCGGTTATTAT
ACCACAGAAGCAATGAGAATAATTAGACGTGAATTCGACTCTCCCGATGATGAAATGAAAAAGACCATTC
TTTTAGTATTACAAAAATGTAGCGCTGTAGAATCCATAACGCCAAAATTTCTGAGAGAAGAAATCGCGCC
AGAATTCTTTCAAAAATTTTGGGTCAGACGAGTGGCATTGGATAGACCATTAAACAAAGTTGTTACATAT
ACTACTGTTACATTAGCAAAGAAATTAGGTTGTTCTTATACCATTGATAAATTATTAACACCATTGAGAG
ATGAAGCTGAGCCGTTCAGAACAATGGCTGTCCATGCTGTTACTAGAACAGTAAACTTATTAGGGACAGC
AGATTTAGATGAGAGATTAGAAACGAGGCTTATTGATGCGCTCTTGATAGCATTTCAAGAACAAACAAAT
AGTGATTCTATAATCTTTAAAGGGTTTGGGGCAGTGACGGTGTCACTTGACATCCGTATGAAACCGTTTT
TAGCACCCATTGTGAGTACGATTTTAAATCATTTAAAGCATAAAACTCCCTTGGTTCGTCAACATGCAGC
AGATCTATGTGCCATACTAATACCAGTCATCAAGAACTGTCACGAATTCGAAATGTTGAATAAATTGAAC
ATTATATTGTATGAATCCTTAGGCGAAGTATATCCAGAGGTATTAGGTTCTATAATCAACGCTATGTACT
GTATTACTAGCGTAATGGATTTGGATAAACTACAACCTCCTATTAATCAAATTTTACCAACCTTAACTCC
AATTTTAAGAAACAAGCATAGAAAAGTCGAAGTAAACACTATCAAATTTGTTGGACTTATTGGTAAATTA
GCACCTACCTATGCACCTCCTAAAGAATGGATGAGAATATGTTTTGAACTATTAGAACTTTTGAAAAGTA
CAAATAAAGAAATAAGAAGATCAGCAAATGCCACGTTTGGATTCATTGCTGAAGCAATTGGACCTCACGA
TGTTCTTGTTGCGTTATTGAACAATTTAAAGGTTCAAGAACGTCAGTTACGTGTATGCACGGCTTTGGCT
ATCGGTATCGTTGCTAAAGTGTGTGGTCCTTACAACGTGCTGCCAGTAATCATGAATGAATACACAACAC
CAGAGACTAATGTTCAAAACGGTGTTCTCAAGGCCATGTCATTCATGTTTGAGTACATTGGTAACATGTC
TAAGGATTACATATACTTCATAACACCATTATTAGAAGATGCACTCACCGATAGGGATTTAGTTCATCGT
CAGACAGCGTCGAACGTAATAACCCACTTAGCTTTAAACTGTTCAGGTACAGGTCACGAAGATGCCTTCA
TTCATTTAATGAATCTTCTAATACCCAATATTTTTGAAACTTCACCACATGCTATTATGCGTATTTTAGA
AGGTTTGGAGGCACTGAGTCAAGCTCTTGGCCCTGGACTATTCATGAACTACATATGGGCAGGATTGTTC
CATCCAGCGAAGAATGTAAGGAAAGCATTTTGGAGGGTGTATAATAACATGTACGTAATGTACCAGGACG
CCATGGTACCTTTTTACCCCGTTACACCAGACAACAATGAAGAATATATAGAAGAACTGGATTTAGTTCT
GTGAATATATATAGAGCATATAAATAACCACAACTTGTAAGAATATTTTACTTGACACACCTATATCATC
ACGTCACGATGCCTTCATAGATTATGATGAAATATAAACAGAACCTGCTATTGGAAAAAAAAGGGCAGGA
AAAAATTTTGTGAAAGTGAGTAAAAGAAAGATGAAGAGCGAGACATGGATAATAAGAAATAGATGTCACT
AATGGACAATTGGAAGACTGATATGGAAAGTTACGATGAAGGAGGAGCTCCAGCTTTTGTTCCCTTTAGT
GAGGGTTAATTGCGCGCTTGGCGTAATCATGGTCATAGCTGTTTCCTGTGTGAAATTGTTATCCGCTCAC
AATTCCACACAACATACGAGCCGGAAGCATAAAGTGTAAAGCCTGGGGTGCCTAATGAGTGAGCTAACTC
ACATTAATTGCGTTGCGCTCACTGCCCGCTTTCCAGTCGGGAAACCTGTCGTGCCAGCTGCATTAATGAA
TCGGCCAACGCGCGGGGAGAGGCGGTTTGCGTATTGGGCGCTCTTCCGCTTCCTCGCTCACTGACTCGCT
GCGCTCGGTCGTTCGGCTGCGGCGAGCGGTATCAGCTCACTCAAAGGCGGTAATACGGTTATCCACAGAA
TCAGGGGATAACGCAGGAAAGAACATGTGAGCAAAAGGCCAGCAAAAGGCCAGGAACCGTAAAAAGGCCG
CGTTGCTGGCGTTTTTCCATAGGCTCCGCCCCCCTGACGAGCATCACAAAAATCGACGCTCAAGTCAGAG
GTGGCGAAACCCGACAGGACTATAAAGATACCAGGCGTTTCCCCCTGGAAGCTCCCTCGTGCGCTCTCCT
GTTCCGACCCTGCCGCTTACCGGATACCTGTCCGCCTTTCTCCCTTCGGGAAGCGTGGCGCTTTCTCATA
GCTCACGCTGTAGGTATCTCAGTTCGGTGTAGGTCGTTCGCTCCAAGCTGGGCTGTGTGCACGAACCCCC
CGTTCAGCCCGACCGCTGCGCCTTATCCGGTAACTATCGTCTTGAGTCCAACCCGGTAAGACACGACTTA
TCGCCACTGGCAGCAGCCACTGGTAACAGGATTAGCAGAGCGAGGTATGTAGGCGGTGCTACAGAGTTCT
TGAAGTGGTGGCCTAACTACGGCTACACTAGAAGAACAGTATTTGGTATCTGCGCTCTGCTGAAGCCAGT
TACCTTCGGAAAAAGAGTTGGTAGCTCTTGATCCGGCAAACAAACCACCGCTGGTAGCGGTGGTTTTTTT
GTTTGCAAGCAGCAGATTACGCGCAGAAAAAAAGGATCTCAAGAAGATCCTTTGATCTTTTCTACGGGGT
CTGACGCTCAGTGGAACGAAAACTCACGTTAAGGGATTTTGGTCATGAGATTATCAAAAAGGATCTTCAC
CTAGATCCTTTTAAATTAAAAATGAAGTTTTAAATCAATCTAAAGTATATATGAGTAAACTTGGTCTGAC
AGTTACCAATGCTTAATCAGTGAGGCACCTATCTCAGCGATCTGTCTATTTCGTTCATCCATAGTTGCCT
GACTCCCCGTCGTGTAGATAACTACGATACGGGAGGGCTTACCATCTGGCCCCAGTGCTGCAATGATACC
GCGAGACCCACGCTCACCGGCTCCAGATTTATCAGCAATAAACCAGCCAGCCGGAAGGGCCGAGCGCAGA
AGTGGTCCTGCAACTTTATCCGCCTCCATCCAGTCTATTAATTGTTGCCGGGAAGCTAGAGTAAGTAGTT
CGCCAGTTAATAGTTTGCGCAACGTTGTTGCCATTGCTACAGGCATCGTGGTGTCACGCTCGTCGTTTGG
TATGGCTTCATTCAGCTCCGGTTCCCAACGATCAAGGCGAGTTACATGATCCCCCATGTTGTGCAAAAAA
GCGGTTAGCTCCTTCGGTCCTCCGATCGTTGTCAGAAGTAAGTTGGCCGCAGTGTTATCACTCATGGTTA
TGGCAGCACTGCATAATTCTCTTACTGTCATGCCATCCGTAAGATGCTTTTCTGTGACTGGTGAGTACTC
AACCAAGTCATTCTGAGAATAGTGTATGCGGCGACCGAGTTGCTCTTGCCCGGCGTCAATACGGGATAAT
ACCGCGCCACATAGCAGAACTTTAAAAGTGCTCATCATTGGAAAACGTTCTTCGGGGCGAAAACTCTCAA
GGATCTTACCGCTGTTGAGATCCAGTTCGATGTAACCCACTCGTGCACCCAACTGATCTTCAGCATCTTT
TACTTTCACCAGCGTTTCTGGGTGAGCAAAAACAGGAAGGCAAAATGCCGCAAAAAAGGGAATAAGGGCG
ACACGGAAATGTTGAATACTCATACTCTTCCTTTTTCAATATTATTGAAGCATTTATCAGGGTTATTGTC
TCATGAGCGGATACATATTTGAATGTATTTAGAAAAATAAACAAATAGGGGTTCCGCGCACATTTCCCCG
AAAAGTGCCACCTGGGTCCTTTTCATCACGTGCTATAAAAATAATTATAATTTAAATTTTTTAATATAAA
TATATAAATTAAAAATAGAAAGTAAAAAAAGAAATTAAAGAAAAAATAGTTTTTGTTTTCCGAAGATGTA
AAAGACTCTAGGGGGATCGCCAACAAATACTACCTTTTATCTTGCTCTTCCTGCTCTCAGGTATTAATGC
CGAATTGTTTCATCTTGTCTGTGTAGAAGACCACACACGAAAATCCTGTGATTTTACATTTTACTTATCG
TTAATCGAATGTATATCTATTTAATCTGCTTTTCTTGTCTAATAAATATATATGTAAAGTACGCTTTTTG
TTGAAATTTTTTAAACCTTTGTTTATTTTTTTTTCTTCATTCCGTAACTCTTCTACCTTCTTTATTTACT
TTCTAAAATCCAAATACAAAACATAAAAATAAATAAACACAGAGTAAATTCCCAAATTATTCCATCATTA
AAAGATACGAGGCGCGTGTAAGTTACAGGCAAGCGATCCGTCTAAGAAACCATTATTATCATGACATTAA
CCTATAAAAATAGGCGTATCACGAGGCCCTTTCGTCTCGCGCGTTTCGGTGATGACGGTGAAAACCTCTG
ACACATGCAGCTCCCGGAGACGGTCACAGCTTGTCTGTAAGCGGATGCCGGGAGCAGACAAGCCCGTCAG
GGCGCGTCAGCGGGTGTTGGCGGGTGTCGGGGCTGGCTTAACTATGCGGCATCAGAGCAGATTGTACTGA
GAGTGCACCATAGATCACGACATTACTATATATATAATATAGGAAGCATTTAATAGAACAGCATCGTAAT
ATATGTGTACTTTGCAGTTATGACGCCAGATGGCAGTAGTGGAAGATATTCTTTATTGAAAAATAGCTTG
TCACCTTACGTACAATCTTGATCCGGAGCTTTTCTTTTTTTGCCGATTAAGAATTAATTCGGTCGAAAAA
AGAAAAGGAGAGGGCCAAGAGGGAGGGCATTGGTGACTATTGAGCACGTGAGTATACGTGATTAAGCACA
CAAAGGCAGCTTGGAGTATGTCTGTTATTAATTTCACAGGTAGTTCTGGTCCATTGGTGAAAGTTTGCGG
CTTGCAGAGCACAGAGGCCGCAGAATGTGCTCTAGATTCCGATGCTGACTTGCTGGGTATTATATGTGTG
CCCAATAGAAAGAGAACAATTGACCCGGTTATTGCAAGGAAAATTTCAAGTCTTGTAAAAGCATATAAAA
ATAGTTCAGGCACTCCGAAATACTTGGTTGGCGTGTTTCGTAATCAACCTAAGGAGGATGTTTTGGCTCT
GGTCAATGATTACGGCATTGATATCGTCCAACTGCATGGAGATGAGTCGTGGCAAGAATACCAAGAGTTC
CTCGGTTTGCCAGTTATTAAAAGACTCGTATTTCCAAAAGACTGCAACATACTACTCAGTGCAGCTTCAC
AGAAACCTCATTCGTTTATTCCCTTGTTTGATTCAGAAGCAGGTGGGACAGGTGAACTTTTGGATTGGAA
CTCGATTTCTGACTGGGTTGGAAGGCAAGAGAGCCCCGAAAGCTTACATTTTATGTTAGCTGGTGGACTG
ACGCCAGAAAATGTTGGTGATGCGCTTAGATTAAATGGCGTTATTGGTGTTGATGTAAGCGGAGGTGTGG
AGACAAATGGTGTAAAAGACTCTAACAAAATAGCAAATTTCGTCAAAAATGCTAAGAAATAGGTTATTAC
TGAGTAGTATTTATTTAAGTATTGTTTGTGCACTTGCCGATCTATGCGGTGTGAAATACCGCACAGATGC
GTAAGGAGAAAATACCGCATCAGGAAATTGTAAGCGTTAATATTTTGTTAAAATTCGCGTTAAATTTTTG
TTAAATCAGCTCATTTTTTAACCAATAGGCCGAAATCGGCAAAATCCCTTATAAATCAAAAGAATAGACC
GAGATAGGGT
[37 nt withheld, positions 7641-7677]
AAAGAACGTGGACTCCAACGTCAAAGG
[49 nt withheld, positions 7705-7753]
T
[91 nt withheld, positions 7755-7845]
G
[124 nt withheld, positions 7847-7970]
CCATTCGCCATTCAGGCTGCGCAACTGTTGGGAAGGGCGATCGGTGCGGGCCTCTTCGCTATTACGCCAG
CTGGCGAAAGGGGGATGTGCTGCAAGGCGATTAAGTTGGGTAACGCCAGGGTTTTCCCAGTCACGACGTT
GTAAAACGACGGCCAGT
